>Addgene plasmid #24670 | EF-hGPC3 | addgene partial sequence | sequence record 30658 | 24670 with EF1a-fwd
GTGTCGTGAGGATTCGGCACGAGGGTAGCAGCACGTCTCTTGCTCCTCAGGGCCACTGCCAGGCTTGCCG
AGTCCTGGGACTGCTCTCGCTCCGGCTGCCACTCTCCCGCGCTCTCCTAGCTCCCTGCGAAGCAGGATGG
CCGGGACCGTGCGCACCGCGTGCTTGGTGGTGGCGATGCTGCTCAGCTTGGACTTCCCGGGACAGGCGCA
GCCCCCGCCGCCGCCGCCGGTTTATGATGTTCCTGATTATGCTAGCCTCTATGATGTTCCTGATTATGCT
AGCCTCAACACCTGTCACCAAGTCCGCTCCTTCTTCCAGAGACTGCAGCCCGGACTCAAGTGGGTGCCAG
AAACTCCCGTGCCAGGATCAGATTTGCAAGTATGTCTCCCTAAGGGCCCAACATGCTGCTCAAGAAAGAT
GGAAGAAAAATACCAACTAACAGCACGATTGAACATGGAACAGCTGCTTCAGTCTGCAAGTATGGAGCTC
AAGTTCTTAATTATTCAGAATGCTGCGGTTTTCCAAGAGGCCTTTGAAATTGTTGTTCGCCATGCCAAGA
ACTACACCAATGCCATGTTCAAGAACAACTACCCAAGCCTGACTCCACAAGCTTTTGAGTTTGTGGGTGA
ATTTTTCACAGATGTGTCTCTCTACATCTTGGGTTCTGACATCAATGTA
