>Addgene plasmid #24670 | EF-hGPC3 | addgene partial sequence | sequence record 71884 | M13_pUC_fwd_primer
CGACTCACTATAGGGCGAATTGGAGCTCCACCGCGGTGGCGGCCGGCCGCGATCCAGACATGATAAGATA
CATTGATGAGTTTGGACAAACCACAACTAGAATGCAGTGAAAAAAATGCTTTATTTGTGAAATTTGTGAT
GCTATTGCTTTATTTGTAACCATTATAAGCTGCAATAAACAAGTTAACAACAACAATTGCATTCATTTTA
TGTTTCAGGTTCAGGGGGAGGTGTGGGAGGTTTTTTAAAGCAAGTAAAACCTCTACAGATGTGATATGGC
TGATTATGATCATTACTTATCTAGAGCGGCCATACAGGATAACAAAAAAAAAAAAAATAGAAAAAAATAA
GAAAGTGGTTCCCTTTATCGAGGAAGACCACAGGGTGCTGTAGGGCAGCACATGTGCTGGGCACCAGGCA
GTCAGTGCACCAGGAAGAAGAAGCACACCACCGAGATGGCCATGCTGGTGAGAAGCTTCAGCGGGGAATG
AACGTTCCCGAGGTTGTGAAAGGTGCTTATCTCGTTGTCCTTCGGAGTTGCCTGCTGACTGTTTCCAGGC
GCATCATCCACATCCAGATCATAGGCCAGTTCTGCAAGGAAGCGGAGCTGATTCTTCACTTTTATCATTC
CATCACCAGAGCCTCCAATGCACTCATCTTCATCATCACCGCAGTCTCCACTTTCAAACCCTTCCTCATC
CAGGTTTTTATCCAGAACTCTACCTTTGGGCATAGACATGGTTCTCAGGAGCTGGTTAATGTGCTTCAGT
TTGTCAATAATTTGACTGACCACTGGCTCAGGGCCCTTCATTTTCAGCTCATGGAGATTGAACTGGTTTT
TCATTCCATTCCTTGCTGCCTTTTGGCTGTATCTCTCCACGAGTTCTTGTCCATTCCAGCAAAGGGTGTC
GTTTTCCGCCACAGGGCTATGGCTGCA
