[The description below was written by a language model from this plasmid's Addgene catalogue record.]
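Description:
EF-hGPC3 is a mammalian expression plasmid built on the pEF-BOS backbone (about 5.6 kb without insert) that carries the human GPC3 cDNA. GPC3 encodes glypican-3, a cell-surface heparan sulfate proteoglycan also known as OCI-5 and MXR7, and the gene is mutated in Simpson-Golabi-Behmel overgrowth syndrome. The plasmid is maintained at high copy number in standard E. coli cloning strains under ampicillin selection. The record does not list a promoter explicitly. However, the pEF-BOS backbone and the EF-1a forward sequencing primer indicate that the insert lies downstream of the human elongation factor 1α promoter, a strong constitutive promoter active in many mammalian cell types. No mammalian selection marker is recorded, and no feature table is available to confirm the other backbone elements.

The insert was cloned by restriction digestion, with an EcoRI site retained at the 5′ junction and a NotI site destroyed at the 3′ junction. The protein carries an HA epitope tag described as N-terminal, and the depositor notes that it sits immediately after the leader sequence rather than at the extreme N-terminus. This placement matters because glypican-3 is a secreted-pathway protein whose signal peptide is cleaved. A tag placed after the leader should remain on the mature protein, allowing detection with anti-HA antibodies.

The associated publication reports that GPC3 induces apoptosis in a cell line-specific manner. The construct is therefore suited to ectopic expression of tagged human glypican-3 in cultured mammalian cells, for studying its effects on cell survival and growth and for following its expression and localisation.
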