Addgene plasmid #24670: EF-hGPC3
Depositing lab: Jorge Filmus. Publication: OCI-5/GPC3, a glypican encoded by a gene that is mutated in the Simpson-Golabi-Behmel overgrowth syndrome, induces apoptosis in a cell line-specific manner. Gonzalez AD, Kaya M, Shi W, Song H, Testa JR, Penn LZ, Filmus J. J Cell Biol. 1998 Jun 15. 141(6):1407-14. 10.1083/jcb.141.6.1407 PubMed 9628896.
Backbone
  Vector backbone: pEF-BOS
  Backbone size w/o insert (bp): 5600
  Vector type: Mammalian Expression
Growth in bacteria
  Bacterial resistance: Ampicillin, 100 μg/mL
  Growth temperature: 37°C
  Growth strain: DH5alpha
  Copy number: High Copy
Gene/Insert
  Gene/Insert name: GPC3
  Species: H. sapiens (human)
  Entrez Gene: GPC3 (a.k.a. DGSX, GTR2-2, MXR7, OCI-5, SDYS, SGB, SGBS, SGBS1)
  Tag / fusion protein: HA (N terminal on insert)
  Cloning method: Restriction Enzyme; 5′ cloning site EcoRI (not destroyed); 3′ cloning site NotI (destroyed during cloning)
  Sequencing primers: 5′ EF-1a Forward
Terms and licenses: Academic/Nonprofit Terms; Industry Terms: Not Available to Industry
Depositor comments: HA tag is after leader sequence. HA tag sequence is - PVYDVPDYA
How to cite: EF-hGPC3 was a gift from Jorge Filmus (Addgene plasmid # 24670 ; http://n2t.net/addgene:24670 ; RRID:Addgene_24670)
